>Addgene plasmid #138439 | pcDNA4/TO-BcRF1 3L_A-2xStrep | depositor full sequence | sequence record 267319 | pcDNA4/TO-BcRF1 3L_A-2xStrep sequence 7368 bps
GACGGATCGGGAGATCTCCCGATCCCCTATGGTGCACTCTCAGTACAATCTGCTCTGATGCCGCATAGTT
AAGCCAGTATCTGCTCCCTGCTTGTGTGTTGGAGGTCGCTGAGTAGTGCGCGAGCAAAATTTAAGCTACA
ACAAGGCAAGGCTTGACCGACAATTGCATGAAGAATCTGCTTAGGGTTAGGCGTTTTGCGCTGCTTCGCG
ATGTACGGGCCAGATATACGCGTTGACATTGATTATTGACTAGTTATTAATAGTAATCAATTACGGGGTC
ATTAGTTCATAGCCCATATATGGAGTTCCGCGTTACATAACTTACGGTAAATGGCCCGCCTGGCTGACCG
CCCAACGACCCCCGCCCATTGACGTCAATAATGACGTATGTTCCCATAGTAACGCCAATAGGGACTTTCC
ATTGACGTCAATGGGTGGAGTATTTACGGTAAACTGCCCACTTGGCAGTACATCAAGTGTATCATATGCC
AAGTACGCCCCCTATTGACGTCAATGACGGTAAATGGCCCGCCTGGCATTATGCCCAGTACATGACCTTA
TGGGACTTTCCTACTTGGCAGTACATCTACGTATTAGTCATCGCTATTACCATGGTGATGCGGTTTTGGC
AGTACATCAATGGGCGTGGATAGCGGTTTGACTCACGGGGATTTCCAAGTCTCCACCCCATTGACGTCAA
TGGGAGTTTGTTTTGGAACCAAAATCAACGGGACTTTCCAAAATGTCGTAACAACTCCGCCCCATTGACG
CAAATGGGCGGTAGGCGTGTACGGTGGGAGGTCTATATAAGCAGAGCTCTCCCTATCAGTGATAGAGATC
TCCCTATCAGTGATAGAGATCGTCGACGAGCTCGTTTAGTGAACCGTCAGATCGCCTGGAGACGCCATCC
ACGCTGTTTTGACCTCCATAGAAGACACCGGGACCGATCCAGCCTCCGGACTCTAGCGTTTAAACTTAAG
CTTGGTACCGAGCTCGGATCCATGACACAAGGTAAGAGGGAGATGGGGGGAGGTCTCGAGGGCTTCTCTT
CACAGCTGGGTCTCTTTTACGCCCTGGCCTGCAACCGCAGCCCACCTGCACTTCCCGAGGATGCTACCCT
TCTAATCAAATGGTTGGACACGGCCCTGGGCAGGGAGGCCACCTTTTACGCGTGTCGGGCTATGCGTCGT
GCCGCGGCAGGCGTTATCCGAATAAATGACTGCCAGGAGCTGCCACCCGGTTTAATAATTCTGAGTCCGG
GCACCGTCCCTGGCCCCCTTGGAGTCCAGAGTCTGGAGCATACAGACTGCGAAATATGGTCCTCTGCCCA
CCCTGACCACGCTGCCCACCTCCCGGTGCCCAGGGTCATCACATACACCGACTGCCCGGGTTCCATAAGC
ACGAGCTCAATGTTTCGCCTTATCATCCGCTACTTGTCTCATCACCAATTTGAGCGCTGCTTCGAGCAGT
TCTGCCGCGTGGTCCCGCGTCGCTTCCTAGGGACCTGTAAGCAAAACTCTGCAAAGATGCTGGCTCATCT
GAAGCAGGTTACCAGGATCCCCCCCTGTCCGCCCTTCAGCGGGCGGGAGGCCAGACTCAAGTTCCACTTC
TTCTCCTGGAGCACATTCATGCTGTCATGGCCAAACAATGCCACACTCCGGGAGATCAGGACGAGGGCCG
CCACCAACCTCACCCACCACCCACATCTAGTGGACACTCTGTACCACGCCTCTCCACAGACCCCATTTCT
GACACGCAGCGGTGCTCTATACCGCTTCGTCACCTGTTGCAACTGCACCCTGCCCAATATCTCCATCCAG
CAGTGCAAGGCCGGGGACAGACCGGGGGACCTGGAGATCATTCTACAGAGTAACGGCGGAGGGAGGCCTG
CGAGCTTCCAGTTCCCCTCCTCCCCAACCGGCGCCCTATTGCGATGCATAGTTGCTGCGGCCCTGCTGCC
AGAGGTGTCCGTGGGGCACCAGGAGCTGTCTCCGCTCATGTCCAGAAGCCATGGAGGGCAGACGGATGTC
AGGTCGGGCCCGGACCCGGCCCGGAGGCTGGTGGCCCTCCTGCGAAGGGAAGATGGGGCACCTAAGGACC
CCCCTCTGGGACCGTTTGGACACCCCCGGGGGCCCGGCCCGGCCAAGAGCGAAGACGAGGAGTCTGAGCG
TCGAGACGCCCCTCCACCCCCGCTCGATTTCAGCTTCCAAGCTTCCCGGTTGGTGCCCGTGGGGCCTGGG
TTTCGCCTGCTCGTGTTCAACACCAATCGGGTGATCAACACTAAATTGGTGTGCTCAGAGCCCCTGGTGA
AGATGCGAGTTTGCAATGTCCCCCGCCTCATCAACAACTTTGTAGCCCGCAAGTACGTGGTGAAAGAGAC
GGCGTTCACCGTCAGTCTATTCTTTACGGACGGGGTGGGGGCCAACTTAGCCATCAATGTCAATATCAGT
GGCACCTATCTGAGCTTCCTATTGGCCATGACGTCACTGCGGTGCTTCCTGCCTGTAGAGGCTATTTATC
CCGCGGCCGTGTCAAACTGGAACTCGACTCTAGATCTCCATGGGCTGGAAAATCAGAGCCTAGTCAGAGA
GAACCGAAGCGGGGTCTTTTGGACTACCAACTTTCCCTCGGTGGTGTCCTGCCAGGACGGTCTCAACGTG
TCCTGGTTTAAGGCCGCAACTGCCACCATATCTCGAGTGCACGGGCGGACATTGGAGCAGCACCTGATCC
GTGAAATCACCCCCATCGTGACGCATCGAGAGGCAAAAATCTCCCGGATTAAAAACCGGCTCTTTACCCT
GCTAGAGCTACGCAATCGGAGTCAGATTCAAGTGCTGCACAAGCGTTTCCTGGAAGGCCTGCTAGACTGC
GCCTCCCTCCTGCGCCTGGATCCCAGCTGTATCAACCGAATCGCCTCCGAGGGCCTGTTTGATTTCTCCA
AGAGAAGCATCGCCCACTCCAAAAACCGACACGAGTGCGCGCTTCTGGGTCACAGACATTCGGCGAACGT
GACAAAGCTTGTGGTAAACGAGCGCAAGACCCGCCTGGACATACTGGGCCGTAACGCTAACTTTTTAACG
AGGTGTAAGCATCAGGTTAATCTAAGACAGTCACCTATTTTCCTGACCCTCCTGAGGCACATCCGCCGAC
GTCTGGGCCTGGGCCGTGCTTCCGTAAAACGAGAGATTACCCTTCTCCTGGCCCACCTGCGCAAAAAGAC
AGCCCCCATCCACTGCCGTGATGCTCAAGTGCTCGAGGGAGGCGGTGGATGGAGCCACCCCCAGTTCGAG
AAGGGCGGCGGCAGCGGCGGCGGCAGCGGCGGCGGCAGCTGGAGCCACCCCCAGTTCGAGAAGGGGCCCG
TTTAAACCCGCTGATCAGCCTCGACTGTGCCTTCTAGTTGCCAGCCATCTGTTGTTTGCCCCTCCCCCGT
GCCTTCCTTGACCCTGGAAGGTGCCACTCCCACTGTCCTTTCCTAATAAAATGAGGAAATTGCATCGCAT
TGTCTGAGTAGGTGTCATTCTATTCTGGGGGGTGGGGTGGGGCAGGACAGCAAGGGGGAGGATTGGGAAG
ACAATAGCAGGCATGCTGGGGATGCGGTGGGCTCTATGGCTTCTGAGGCGGAAAGAACCAGCTGGGGCTC
TAGGGGGTATCCCC
[124 nt withheld, positions 3655-3778]
C
[91 nt withheld, positions 3780-3870]
A
[49 nt withheld, positions 3872-3920]
CCTTTGACGTTGGAGTCCACGTTCTTT
[37 nt withheld, positions 3948-3984]
ACCCTATCTCGGTCTATTCTTTTGATTTATAAGGGATTTTGCCGATTTCGGCCTATTGGTTAAAAAATGA
GCTGATTTAACAAAAATTTAACGCGAATTAATTCTGTGGAATGTGTGTCAGTTAGGGTGTGGAAAGTCCC
CAGGCTCCCCAGCAGGCAGAAGTATGCAAAGCATGCATCTCAATTAGTCAGCAACCAGGTGTGGAAAGTC
CCCAGGCTCCCCAGCAGGCAGAAGTATGCAAAGCATGCATCTCAATTAGTCAGCAACCATAGTCCCGCCC
CTAACTCCGCCCATCCCGCCCCTAACTCCGCCCAGTTCCGCCCATTCTCCGCCCCATGGCTGACTAATTT
TTTTTATTTATGCAGAGGCCGAGGCCGCCTCTGCCTCTGAGCTATTCCAGAAGTAGTGAGGAGGCTTTTT
TGGAGGCCTAGGCTTTTGCAAAAAGCTCCCGGGAGCTTGTATATCCATTTTCGGATCTGATCAGCACGTG
TTGACAATTAATCATCGGCATAGTATATCGGCATAGTATAATACGACAAGGTGAGGAACTAAACCATGGC
CAAGTTGACCAGTGCCGTTCCGGTGCTCACCGCGCGCGACGTCGCCGGAGCGGTCGAGTTCTGGACCGAC
CGGCTCGGGTTCTCCCGGGACTTCGTGGAGGACGACTTCGCCGGTGTGGTCCGGGACGACGTGACCCTGT
TCATCAGCGCGGTCCAGGACCAGGTGGTGCCGGACAACACCCTGGCCTGGGTGTGGGTGCGCGGCCTGGA
CGAGCTGTACGCCGAGTGGTCGGAGGTCGTGTCCACGAACTTCCGGGACGCCTCCGGGCCGGCCATGACC
GAGATCGGCGAGCAGCCGTGGGGGCGGGAGTTCGCCCTGCGCGACCCGGCCGGCAACTGCGTGCACTTCG
TGGCCGAGGAGCAGGACTGACACGTGCTACGAGATTTCGATTCCACCGCCGCCTTCTATGAAAGGTTGGG
CTTCGGAATCGTTTTCCGGGACGCCGGCTGGATGATCCTCCAGCGCGGGGATCTCATGCTGGAGTTCTTC
GCCCACCCCAACTTGTTTATTGCAGCTTATAATGGTTACAAATAAAGCAATAGCATCACAAATTTCACAA
ATAAAGCATTTTTTTCACTGCATTCTAGTTGTGGTTTGTCCAAACTCATCAATGTATCTTATCATGTCTG
TATACCGTCGACCTCTAGCTAGAGCTTGGCGTAATCATGGTCATAGCTGTTTCCTGTGTGAAATTGTTAT
CCGCTCACAATTCCACACAACATACGAGCCGGAAGCATAAAGTGTAAAGCCTGGGGTGCCTAATGAGTGA
GCTAACTCACATTAATTGCGTTGCGCTCACTGCCCGCTTTCCAGTCGGGAAACCTGTCGTGCCAGCTGCA
TTAATGAATCGGCCAACGCGCGGGGAGAGGCGGTTTGCGTATTGGGCGCTCTTCCGCTTCCTCGCTCACT
GACTCGCTGCGCTCGGTCGTTCGGCTGCGGCGAGCGGTATCAGCTCACTCAAAGGCGGTAATACGGTTAT
CCACAGAATCAGGGGATAACGCAGGAAAGAACATGTGAGCAAAAGGCCAGCAAAAGGCCAGGAACCGTAA
AAAGGCCGCGTTGCTGGCGTTTTTCCATAGGCTCCGCCCCCCTGACGAGCATCACAAAAATCGACGCTCA
AGTCAGAGGTGGCGAAACCCGACAGGACTATAAAGATACCAGGCGTTTCCCCCTGGAAGCTCCCTCGTGC
GCTCTCCTGTTCCGACCCTGCCGCTTACCGGATACCTGTCCGCCTTTCTCCCTTCGGGAAGCGTGGCGCT
TTCTCATAGCTCACGCTGTAGGTATCTCAGTTCGGTGTAGGTCGTTCGCTCCAAGCTGGGCTGTGTGCAC
GAACCCCCCGTTCAGCCCGACCGCTGCGCCTTATCCGGTAACTATCGTCTTGAGTCCAACCCGGTAAGAC
ACGACTTATCGCCACTGGCAGCAGCCACTGGTAACAGGATTAGCAGAGCGAGGTATGTAGGCGGTGCTAC
AGAGTTCTTGAAGTGGTGGCCTAACTACGGCTACACTAGAAGAACAGTATTTGGTATCTGCGCTCTGCTG
AAGCCAGTTACCTTCGGAAAAAGAGTTGGTAGCTCTTGATCCGGCAAACAAACCACCGCTGGTAGCGGTT
TTTTTGTTTGCAAGCAGCAGATTACGCGCAGAAAAAAAGGATCTCAAGAAGATCCTTTGATCTTTTCTAC
GGGGTCTGACGCTCAGTGGAACGAAAACTCACGTTAAGGGATTTTGGTCATGAGATTATCAAAAAGGATC
TTCACCTAGATCCTTTTAAATTAAAAATGAAGTTTTAAATCAATCTAAAGTATATATGAGTAAACTTGGT
CTGACAGTTACCAATGCTTAATCAGTGAGGCACCTATCTCAGCGATCTGTCTATTTCGTTCATCCATAGT
TGCCTGACTCCCCGTCGTGTAGATAACTACGATACGGGAGGGCTTACCATCTGGCCCCAGTGCTGCAATG
ATACCGCGAGACCCACGCTCACCGGCTCCAGATTTATCAGCAATAAACCAGCCAGCCGGAAGGGCCGAGC
GCAGAAGTGGTCCTGCAACTTTATCCGCCTCCATCCAGTCTATTAATTGTTGCCGGGAAGCTAGAGTAAG
TAGTTCGCCAGTTAATAGTTTGCGCAACGTTGTTGCCATTGCTACAGGCATCGTGGTGTCACGCTCGTCG
TTTGGTATGGCTTCATTCAGCTCCGGTTCCCAACGATCAAGGCGAGTTACATGATCCCCCATGTTGTGCA
AAAAAGCGGTTAGCTCCTTCGGTCCTCCGATCGTTGTCAGAAGTAAGTTGGCCGCAGTGTTATCACTCAT
GGTTATGGCAGCACTGCATAATTCTCTTACTGTCATGCCATCCGTAAGATGCTTTTCTGTGACTGGTGAG
TACTCAACCAAGTCATTCTGAGAATAGTGTATGCGGCGACCGAGTTGCTCTTGCCCGGCGTCAATACGGG
ATAATACCGCGCCACATAGCAGAACTTTAAAAGTGCTCATCATTGGAAAACGTTCTTCGGGGCGAAAACT
CTCAAGGATCTTACCGCTGTTGAGATCCAGTTCGATGTAACCCACTCGTGCACCCAACTGATCTTCAGCA
TCTTTTACTTTCACCAGCGTTTCTGGGTGAGCAAAAACAGGAAGGCAAAATGCCGCAAAAAAGGGAATAA
GGGCGACACGGAAATGTTGAATACTCATACTCTTCCTTTTTCAATATTATTGAAGCATTTATCAGGGTTA
TTGTCTCATGAGCGGATACATATTTGAATGTATTTAGAAAAATAAACAAATAGGGGTTCCGCGCACATTT
CCCCGAAAAGTGCCACCTGACGTC
Features (pLannotate 1.2.2; 23 found; start..end, strand, type, name):
     28..80      -  misc_feature   bom (fragment): basis of mobility region from pBR322
    235..614     +  enhancer       CMV enhancer: human cytomegalovirus immediate early enhancer
    687..704     -  promoter       CMV promoter (fragment): human cytomegalovirus (CMV) immediate early promoter
    767..818     +  promoter       CMVd2 promoter: truncated human cytomegalovirus (CMV) immediate early promoter that yields moderately reduced expression relative to the full-length promoter
    820..839     +  promoter       PLtetO-1 promoter (fragment): modified phage lambda PL promoter with tet operator sites (Lutz and Bujard, 1997)
    841..860     +  promoter       PLtetO-1 promoter (fragment): modified phage lambda PL promoter with tet operator sites (Lutz and Bujard, 1997)
    868..901     +  promoter       TRE3GV promoter (fragment): 3rd-generation Tet-responsive promoter that can be activated by binding of Tet-On® 3G, optimized for retroviral and lentiviral vectors
   1527..3251    +  CDS            UL87_EBVB9: Protein inferred from homology: Swiss-Prot protein existence level 3. DNA-binding protein that is required for viral late gene expression. From Epstein-Barr virus (strain B95-8) (HHV-4) (Human herpesvirus 4).
   3385..3609    +  polyA_signal   bGH poly(A) signal: bovine growth hormone polyadenylation signal
   3613..3634    +  promoter       SV40 promoter (fragment): SV40 enhancer and early promoter
   3655..4083    +  rep_origin     f1 ori (sequence partly withheld): f1 bacteriophage origin of replication; arrow indicates direction of (+) strand synthesis
   4097..4426    +  promoter       SV40 promoter: SV40 enhancer and early promoter
   4474..4521    +  promoter       EM7 promoter: synthetic bacterial promoter&nbsp
   4540..4914    +  CDS            BleoR: antibiotic-binding protein; Sh ble from Streptoalloteichus hindustanus; confers resistance to bleomycin, phleomycin, and Zeocin™
   4924..5049    +  CDS            ble (fragment): BLE_KLEPN - Experimental evidence at protein level: Swiss-Prot protein existence level 1. Binding protein with a strong affinity to the bleomycin family of antibiotics. Binds to CL990; an antimitotic-antibiotic compound. From Klebsiella pneumoniae.
   5044..5165    +  polyA_signal   SV40 poly(A) signal: SV40 polyadenylation signal
   5238..5254    -  protein_bind   lac operator: The lac repressor binds to the lac operator to inhibit transcription in E. coli. This inhibition can be relieved by adding lactose or isopropyl-β-D-thiogalactopyranoside (IPTG). lac repressor encoded by lacI
   5262..5292    -  promoter       lac promoter: promoter for the E. coli lac operon
   5307..5328    -  protein_bind   CAP binding site: CAP binding activates transcription in the presence of cAMP. E. coli catabolite activator protein
   5341..5433    -  CDS            lacI (fragment): lac repressor; lacI; The lac repressor binds to the lac operator to inhibit transcription in E. coli. This inhibition can be relieved by adding lactose or isopropyl-β-D-thiogalactopyranoside (IPTG).
   5616..6201    -  rep_origin     ori: high-copy-number ColE1/pMB1/pBR322/pUC origin of replication
   6372..7232    -  CDS            AmpR: β-lactamase; bla; confers resistance to ampicillin, carbenicillin, and related antibiotics
   7233..7337    -  promoter       AmpR promoter: bla
