>Addgene plasmid #138439 | pcDNA4/TO-BcRF1 3L_A-2xStrep | addgene full sequence | sequence record 272744 | Addgene NGS Result
GACATTGATTATTGACTAGTTATTAATAGTAATCAATTACGGGGTCATTAGTTCATAGCCCATATATGGA
GTTCCGCGTTACATAACTTACGGTAAATGGCCCGCCTGGCTGACCGCCCAACGACCCCCGCCCATTGACG
TCAATAATGACGTATGTTCCCATAGTAACGCCAATAGGGACTTTCCATTGACGTCAATGGGTGGAGTATT
TACGGTAAACTGCCCACTTGGCAGTACATCAAGTGTATCATATGCCAAGTACGCCCCCTATTGACGTCAA
TGACGGTAAATGGCCCGCCTGGCATTATGCCCAGTACATGACCTTATGGGACTTTCCTACTTGGCAGTAC
ATCTACGTATTAGTCATCGCTATTACCATGGTGATGCGGTTTTGGCAGTACATCAATGGGCGTGGATAGC
GGTTTGACTCACGGGGATTTCCAAGTCTCCACCCCATTGACGTCAATGGGAGTTTGTTTTGGCACCAAAA
TCAACGGGACTTTCCAAAATGTCGTAACAACTCCGCCCCATTGACGCAAATGGGCGGTAGGCGTGTACGG
TGGGAGGTCTATATAAGCAGAGCTCTCCCTATCAGTGATAGAGATCTCCCTATCAGTGATAGAGATCGTC
GACGAGCTCGTTTAGTGAACCGTCAGATCGCCTGGAGACGCCATCCACGCTGTTTTGACCTCCATAGAAG
ACACCGGGACCGATCCAGCCTCCGGACTCTAGCGTTTAAACTTAAGCTTGGTACCGAGCTCGGATCCATG
ACACAAGGTAAGAGGGAGATGGGGGGAGGTCTCGAGGGCTTCTCTTCACAGCTGGGTCTCTTTTACGCCC
TGGCCTGCAACCGCAGCCCACCTGCACTTCCCGAGGATGCTACCCTTCTAATCAAATGGTTGGACACGGC
CCTGGGCAGGGAGGCCACCTTTTACGCGTGTCGGGCTATGCGTCGTGCCGCGGCAGGCGTTATCCGAATA
AATGACTGCCAGGAGCTGCCACCCGGTTTAATAATTCTGAGTCCGGGCACCGTCCCTGGCCCCCTTGGAG
TCCAGAGTCTGGAGCATACAGACTGCGAAATATGGTCCTCTGCCCACCCTGACCACGCTGCCCACCTCCC
GGTGCCCAGGGTCATCACATACACCGACTGCCCGGGTTCCATAAGCACGAGCTCAATGTTTCGCCTTATC
ATCCGCTACTTGTCTCATCACCAATTTGAGCGCTGCTTCGAGCAGTTCTGCCGCGTGGTCCCGCGTCGCT
TCCTAGGGACCTGTAAGCAAAACTCTGCAAAGATGCTGGCTCATCTGAAGCAGGTTACCAGGATCCCCCC
CTGTCCGCCCTTCAGCGGGCGGGAGGCCAGACTCAAGTTCCACTTCTTCTCCTGGAGCACATTCATGCTG
TCATGGCCAAACAATGCCACACTCCGGGAGATCAGGACGAGGGCCGCCACCAACCTCACCCACCACCCAC
ATCTAGTGGACACTCTGTACCACGCCTCTCCACAGACCCCATTTCTGACACGCAGCGGTGCTCTATACCG
CTTCGTCACCTGTTGCAACTGCACCCTGCCCAATATCTCCATCCAGCAGTGCAAGGCCGGGGACAGACCG
GGGGACCTGGAGATCATTCTACAGAGTAACGGCGGAGGGAGGCCTGCGAGCTTCCAGTTCCCCTCCTCCC
CAACCGGCGCCCTATTGCGATGCATAGTTGCTGCGGCCCTGCTGCCAGAGGTGTCCGTGGGGCACCAGGA
GCTGTCTCCGCTCATGTCCAGAAGCCATGGAGGGCAGACGGATGTCAGGTCGGGCCCGGACCCGGCCCGG
AGGCTGGTGGCCCTCCTGCGAAGGGAAGATGGGGCACCTAAGGACCCCCCTCTGGGACCGTTTGGACACC
CCCGGGGGCCCGGCCCGGCCAAGAGCGAAGACGAGGAGTCTGAGCGTCGAGACGCCCCTCCACCCCCGCT
CGATTTCAGCTTCCAAGCTTCCCGGTTGGTGCCCGTGGGGCCTGGGTTTCGCCTGCTCGTGTTCAACACC
AATCGGGTGATCAACACTAAATTGGTGTGCTCAGAGCCCCTGGTGAAGATGCGAGTTTGCAATGTCCCCC
GCCTCATCAACAACTTTGTAGCCCGCAAGTACGTGGTGAAAGAGACGGCGTTCACCGTCAGTCTATTCTT
TACGGACGGGGTGGGGGCCAACTTAGCCATCAATGTCAATATCAGTGGCACCTATCTGAGCTTCCTATTG
GCCATGACGTCACTGCGGTGCTTCCTGCCTGTAGAGGCTATTTATCCCGCGGCCGTGTCAAACTGGAACT
CGACTCTAGATCTCCATGGGCTGGAAAATCAGAGCCTAGTCAGAGAGAACCGAAGCGGGGTCTTTTGGAC
TACCAACTTTCCCTCGGTGGTGTCCTGCCAGGACGGTCTCAACGTGTCCTGGTTTAAGGCCGCAACTGCC
ACCATATCTCGAGTGCACGGGCGGACATTGGAGCAGCACCTGATCCGTGAAATCACCCCCATCGTGACGC
ATCGAGAGGCAAAAATCTCCCGGATTAAAAACCGGCTCTTTACCCTGCTAGAGCTACGCAATCGGAGTCA
GATTCAAGTGCTGCACAAGCGTTTCCTGGAAGGCCTGCTAGACTGCGCCTCCCTCCTGCGCCTGGATCCC
AGCTGTATCAACCGAATCGCCTCCGAGGGCCTGTTTGATTTCTCCAAGAGAAGCATCGCCCACTCCAAAA
ACCGACACGAGTGCGCGCTTCTGGGTCACAGACATTCGGCGAACGTGACAAAGCTTGTGGTAAACGAGCG
CAAGACCCGCCTGGACATACTGGGCCGTAACGCTAACTTTTTAACGAGGTGTAAGCATCAGGTTAATCTA
AGACAGTCACCTATTTTCCTGACCCTCCTGAGGCACATCCGCCGACGTCTGGGCCTGGGCCGTGCTTCCG
TAAAACGAGAGATTACCCTTCTCCTGGCCCACCTGCGCAAAAAGACAGCCCCCATCCACTGCCGTGATGC
TCAAGTGCTCGAGGGAGGCGGTGGATGGAGCCACCCCCAGTTCGAGAAGGGCGGCGGCAGCGGCGGCGGC
AGCGGCGGCGGCAGCTGGAGCCACCCCCAGTTCGAGAAGGGGCCCGTTTAAACCCGCTGATCAGCCTCGA
CTGTGCCTTCTAGTTGCCAGCCATCTGTTGTTTGCCCCTCCCCCGTGCCTTCCTTGACCCTGGAAGGTGC
CACTCCCACTGTCCTTTCCTAATAAAATGAGGAAATTGCATCGCATTGTCTGAGTAGGTGTCATTCTATT
CTGGGGGGTGGGGTGGGGCAGGACAGCAAGGGGGAGGATTGGGAAGACAATAGCAGGCATGCTGGGGATG
CGGTGGGCTCTATGGCTTCTGAGGCGGAAAGAACCAGCTGGGGCTCTAGGGGGTATCCCC
[124 nt withheld, positions 3421-3544]
C
[91 nt withheld, positions 3546-3636]
A
[49 nt withheld, positions 3638-3686]
CCTTTGACGTTGGAGTCCACGTTCTTT
[37 nt withheld, positions 3714-3750]
ACCCTATCTCGGTCTATTCTTTTGATTTATAAGGGATTTTGCCGATTTCGGCCTATTGGTTAAAAAATGA
GCTGATTTAACAAAAATTTAACGCGAATTAATTCTGTGGAATGTGTGTCAGTTAGGGTGTGGAAAGTCCC
CAGGCTCCCCAGCAGGCAGAAGTATGCAAAGCATGCATCTCAATTAGTCAGCAACCAGGTGTGGAAAGTC
CCCAGGCTCCCCAGCAGGCAGAAGTATGCAAAGCATGCATCTCAATTAGTCAGCAACCATAGTCCCGCCC
CTAACTCCGCCCATCCCGCCCCTAACTCCGCCCAGTTCCGCCCATTCTCCGCCCCATGGCTGACTAATTT
TTTTTATTTATGCAGAGGCCGAGGCCGCCTCTGCCTCTGAGCTATTCCAGAAGTAGTGAGGAGGCTTTTT
TGGAGGCCTAGGCTTTTGCAAAAAGCTCCCGGGAGCTTGTATATCCATTTTCGGATCTGATCAGCACGTG
TTGACAATTAATCATCGGCATAGTATATCGGCATAGTATAATACGACAAGGTGAGGAACTAAACCATGGC
CAAGTTGACCAGTGCCGTTCCGGTGCTCACCGCGCGCGACGTCGCCGGAGCGGTCGAGTTCTGGACCGAC
CGGCTCGGGTTCTCCCGGGACTTCGTGGAGGACGACTTCGCCGGTGTGGTCCGGGACGACGTGACCCTGT
TCATCAGCGCGGTCCAGGACCAGGTGGTGCCGGACAACACCCTGGCCTGGGTGTGGGTGCGCGGCCTGGA
CGAGCTGTACGCCGAGTGGTCGGAGGTCGTGTCCACGAACTTCCGGGACGCCTCCGGGCCGGCCATGACC
GAGATCGGCGAGCAGCCGTGGGGGCGGGAGTTCGCCCTGCGCGACCCGGCCGGCAACTGCGTGCACTTCG
TGGCCGAGGAGCAGGACTGACACGTGCTACGAGATTTCGATTCCACCGCCGCCTTCTATGAAAGGTTGGG
CTTCGGAATCGTTTTCCGGGACGCCGGCTGGATGATCCTCCAGCGCGGGGATCTCATGCTGGAGTTCTTC
GCCCACCCCAACTTGTTTATTGCAGCTTATAATGGTTACAAATAAAGCAATAGCATCACAAATTTCACAA
ATAAAGCATTTTTTTCACTGCATTCTAGTTGTGGTTTGTCCAAACTCATCAATGTATCTTATCATGTCTG
TATACCGTCGACCTCTAGCTAGAGCTTGGCGTAATCATGGTCATAGCTGTTTCCTGTGTGAAATTGTTAT
CCGCTCACAATTCCACACAACATACGAGCCGGAAGCATAAAGTGTAAAGCCTGGGGTGCCTAATGAGTGA
GCTAACTCACATTAATTGCGTTGCGCTCACTGCCCGCTTTCCAGTCGGGAAACCTGTCGTGCCAGCTGCA
TTAATGAATCGGCCAACGCGCGGGGAGAGGCGGTTTGCGTATTGGGCGCTCTTCCGCTTCCTCGCTCACT
GACTCGCTGCGCTCGGTCGTTCGGCTGCGGCGAGCGGTATCAGCTCACTCAAAGGCGGTAATACGGTTAT
CCACAGAATCAGGGGATAACGCAGGAAAGAACATGTGAGCAAAAGGCCAGCAAAAGGCCAGGAACCGTAA
AAAGGCCGCGTTGCTGGCGTTTTTCCATAGGCTCCGCCCCCCTGACGAGCATCACAAAAATCGACGCTCA
AGTCAGAGGTGGCGAAACCCGACAGGACTATAAAGATACCAGGCGTTTCCCCCTGGAAGCTCCCTCGTGC
GCTCTCCTGTTCCGACCCTGCCGCTTACCGGATACCTGTCCGCCTTTCTCCCTTCGGGAAGCGTGGCGCT
TTCTCATAGCTCACGCTGTAGGTATCTCAGTTCGGTGTAGGTCGTTCGCTCCAAGCTGGGCTGTGTGCAC
GAACCCCCCGTTCAGCCCGACCGCTGCGCCTTATCCGGTAACTATCGTCTTGAGTCCAACCCGGTAAGAC
ACGACTTATCGCCACTGGCAGCAGCCACTGGTAACAGGATTAGCAGAGCGAGGTATGTAGGCGGTGCTAC
AGAGTTCTTGAAGTGGTGGCCTAACTACGGCTACACTAGAAGAACAGTATTTGGTATCTGCGCTCTGCTG
AAGCCAGTTACCTTCGGAAAAAGAGTTGGTAGCTCTTGATCCGGCAAACAAACCACCGCTGGTAGCGGTG
GTTTTTTTGTTTGCAAGCAGCAGATTACGCGCAGAAAAAAAGGATCTCAAGAAGATCCTTTGATCTTTTC
TACGGGGTCTGACGCTCAGTGGAACGAAAACTCACGTTAAGGGATTTTGGTCATGAGATTATCAAAAAGG
ATCTTCACCTAGATCCTTTTAAATTAAAAATGAAGTTTTAAATCAATCTAAAGTATATATGAGTAAACTT
GGTCTGACAGTTACCAATGCTTAATCAGTGAGGCACCTATCTCAGCGATCTGTCTATTTCGTTCATCCAT
AGTTGCCTGACTCCCCGTCGTGTAGATAACTACGATACGGGAGGGCTTACCATCTGGCCCCAGTGCTGCA
ATGATACCGCGAGACCCACGCTCACCGGCTCCAGATTTATCAGCAATAAACCAGCCAGCCGGAAGGGCCG
AGCGCAGAAGTGGTCCTGCAACTTTATCCGCCTCCATCCAGTCTATTAATTGTTGCCGGGAAGCTAGAGT
AAGTAGTTCGCCAGTTAATAGTTTGCGCAACGTTGTTGCCATTGCTACAGGCATCGTGGTGTCACGCTCG
TCGTTTGGTATGGCTTCATTCAGCTCCGGTTCCCAACGATCAAGGCGAGTTACATGATCCCCCATGTTGT
GCAAAAAAGCGGTTAGCTCCTTCGGTCCTCCGATCGTTGTCAGAAGTAAGTTGGCCGCAGTGTTATCACT
CATGGTTATGGCAGCACTGCATAATTCTCTTACTGTCATGCCATCCGTAAGATGCTTTTCTGTGACTGGT
GAGTACTCAACCAAGTCATTCTGAGAATAGTGTATGCGGCGACCGAGTTGCTCTTGCCCGGCGTCAATAC
GGGATAATACCGCGCCACATAGCAGAACTTTAAAAGTGCTCATCATTGGAAAACGTTCTTCGGGGCGAAA
ACTCTCAAGGATCTTACCGCTGTTGAGATCCAGTTCGATGTAACCCACTCGTGCACCCAACTGATCTTCA
GCATCTTTTACTTTCACCAGCGTTTCTGGGTGAGCAAAAACAGGAAGGCAAAATGCCGCAAAAAAGGGAA
TAAGGGCGACACGGAAATGTTGAATACTCATACTCTTCCTTTTTCAATATTATTGAAGCATTTATCAGGG
TTATTGTCTCATGAGCGGATACATATTTGAATGTATTTAGAAAAATAAACAAATAGGGGTTCCGCGCACA
TTTCCCCGAAAAGTGCCACCTGACGTCGACGGATCGGGAGATCTCCCGATCCCCTATGGTGCACTCTCAG
TACAATCTGCTCTGATGCCGCATAGTTAAGCCAGTATCTGCTCCCTGCTTGTGTGTTGGAGGTCGCTGAG
TAGTGCGCGAGCAAAATTTAAGCTACAACAAGGCAAGGCTTGACCGACAATTGCATGAAGAATCTGCTTA
GGGTTAGGCGTTTTGCGCTGCTTCGCGATGTACGGGCCAGATATACGCGTT
Features (pLannotate 1.2.2; 22 found; start..end, strand, type, name):
      1..380     +  enhancer       CMV enhancer: human cytomegalovirus immediate early enhancer
    381..584     +  promoter       CMV promoter: human cytomegalovirus (CMV) immediate early promoter
    586..605     +  promoter       PLtetO-1 promoter (fragment): modified phage lambda PL promoter with tet operator sites (Lutz and Bujard, 1997)
    607..626     +  promoter       PLtetO-1 promoter (fragment): modified phage lambda PL promoter with tet operator sites (Lutz and Bujard, 1997)
    634..667     +  promoter       TRE3GV promoter (fragment): 3rd-generation Tet-responsive promoter that can be activated by binding of Tet-On® 3G, optimized for retroviral and lentiviral vectors
   1293..3017    +  CDS            UL87_EBVB9: Protein inferred from homology: Swiss-Prot protein existence level 3. DNA-binding protein that is required for viral late gene expression. From Epstein-Barr virus (strain B95-8) (HHV-4) (Human herpesvirus 4).
   3151..3375    +  polyA_signal   bGH poly(A) signal: bovine growth hormone polyadenylation signal
   3379..3400    +  promoter       SV40 promoter (fragment): SV40 enhancer and early promoter
   3421..3849    +  rep_origin     f1 ori (sequence partly withheld): f1 bacteriophage origin of replication; arrow indicates direction of (+) strand synthesis
   3863..4192    +  promoter       SV40 promoter: SV40 enhancer and early promoter
   4240..4287    +  promoter       EM7 promoter: synthetic bacterial promoter&nbsp
   4306..4680    +  CDS            BleoR: antibiotic-binding protein; Sh ble from Streptoalloteichus hindustanus; confers resistance to bleomycin, phleomycin, and Zeocin™
   4690..4815    +  CDS            ble (fragment): BLE_KLEPN - Experimental evidence at protein level: Swiss-Prot protein existence level 1. Binding protein with a strong affinity to the bleomycin family of antibiotics. Binds to CL990; an antimitotic-antibiotic compound. From Klebsiella pneumoniae.
   4810..4931    +  polyA_signal   SV40 poly(A) signal: SV40 polyadenylation signal
   5004..5020    -  protein_bind   lac operator: The lac repressor binds to the lac operator to inhibit transcription in E. coli. This inhibition can be relieved by adding lactose or isopropyl-β-D-thiogalactopyranoside (IPTG). lac repressor encoded by lacI
   5028..5058    -  promoter       lac promoter: promoter for the E. coli lac operon
   5073..5094    -  protein_bind   CAP binding site: CAP binding activates transcription in the presence of cAMP. E. coli catabolite activator protein
   5107..5199    -  CDS            lacI (fragment): lac repressor; lacI; The lac repressor binds to the lac operator to inhibit transcription in E. coli. This inhibition can be relieved by adding lactose or isopropyl-β-D-thiogalactopyranoside (IPTG).
   5382..5970    -  rep_origin     ori: high-copy-number ColE1/pMB1/pBR322/pUC origin of replication
   6141..7001    -  CDS            AmpR: β-lactamase; bla; confers resistance to ampicillin, carbenicillin, and related antibiotics
   7002..7106    -  promoter       AmpR promoter: bla
   7165..7217    -  misc_feature   bom (fragment): basis of mobility region from pBR322
