[The description below was written by a language model from this plasmid's Addgene catalogue record and pLannotate feature annotations shown in this document.]
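Description:
pcDNA4/TO-BcRF1 3L_A-2xStrep is a mammalian expression plasmid of about 7.4 kb built on the Invitrogen pcDNA4/TO backbone. It is propagated in E. coli through a high-copy ColE1/pUC-type origin with ampicillin selection (AmpR, β-lactamase), and it also carries an f1 phage origin. For selection in mammalian cells, a Sh ble (BleoR) cassette confers Zeocin resistance. This cassette is driven by the SV40 early promoter, has an adjacent EM7 bacterial promoter, and ends in an SV40 polyadenylation signal.

The payload is the Epstein-Barr virus (HHV-4) gene BcRF1, carrying the "3L_A" mutation in which leucines 64–66 are replaced by alanine. It is fused at its C terminus to a backbone-encoded 2xStrep tag for affinity purification or detection. Expression comes from the CMV immediate-early enhancer/promoter and terminates at the bGH polyadenylation signal. Two short tet operator matches lie just downstream of the promoter, consistent with the "TO" design. In cells expressing the Tet repressor, transcription is held off until tetracycline or doxycycline is added, whereas in ordinary cells the promoter is constitutive. The automated annotation identifies the coding region as the EBV UL87-family DNA-binding protein required for viral late gene expression, but it covers only about 1.7 kb of the stated 2.25 kb insert and does not annotate the Strep tag.

Two sequence records are provided, a sequencing-derived one and a depositor one. They differ by three nucleotides in length and in start coordinate but show essentially the same feature layout. The associated publication concerns the gammaherpesviral TATA-box-binding protein contacting the C-terminal domain of host RNA polymerase II. The triple-alanine mutant is therefore presumably used in that kind of interaction study, although the record does not state what effect the mutation has.
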