Addgene plasmid #138439: pcDNA4/TO-BcRF1 3L_A-2xStrep
Purpose: Expresses full-length BcRF1 3L_A with a C-terminal 2xStrep tag in mammalian cells
Depositing lab: Britt Glaunsinger. Depositing organization: University of California, Berkeley. Publication: The gammaherpesviral TATA-box-binding protein directly interacts with the CTD of host RNA Pol II to direct late gene transcription. Castaneda AF, Didychuk AL, Louder RK, McCollum CO, Davis ZH, Nogales E, Glaunsinger BA. PLoS Pathog. 2020 Sep 4;16(9):e1008843. doi: 10.1371/journal.ppat.1008843. eCollection 2020 Sep. PubMed 32886723.
Backbone
  Vector backbone: pcDNA4/TO
  Backbone manufacturer: Invitrogen
  Backbone size w/o insert (bp): 5118
  Total vector size (bp): 7371
  Vector type: Mammalian Expression
  Selectable markers: Zeocin
Growth in bacteria
  Bacterial resistance: Ampicillin, 100 μg/mL
  Growth temperature: 37°C
  Growth strain: DH5alpha
  Copy number: High Copy
Gene/Insert
  Gene/Insert name: BcRF1
  Species: EBV (HHV-4)
  Insert size (bp): 2250
  Mutation: Amino acids L64-L66 mutated to alanine
  Entrez Gene: BcRF1 (a.k.a. HHV4_BcRF1.2)
  Promoter: CMV
  Tag / fusion protein: Strep (C terminal on backbone)
  Cloning method: Unknown
  Sequencing primers: 5′ CGCAAATGGGCGGTAGGCGTG; 3′ TAGAAGGCACAGTCGAGG
Terms and licenses: Academic/Nonprofit Terms; Industry Terms: Not Available to Industry
How to cite: pcDNA4/TO-BcRF1 3L_A-2xStrep was a gift from Britt Glaunsinger (Addgene plasmid # 138439 ; http://n2t.net/addgene:138439 ; RRID:Addgene_138439)
